>Addgene plasmid #200356 | pSAH82 - [PVTp | gfp | tbb-2 UTR] | addgene full sequence | sequence record 397617 | Addgene NGS Result
TTATGATATCAAAAATGATTACGCCAAGCTGTAAGTTTAAACATGATCTTACTAACTAACTATTCTCATT
TAAATTTTCAGAGCTTAAAAATGGCTGAAATCACTCACAACGATGGATACGCTAATGCCTCCTATCCAAC
GAGTCTTGCCAGTGGTTTTTTCACATGATGAAATCGTTGTTGGTCATTTGAAAATAACATCAATTACTGC
ATCACTCTCTCCCCAGATCCAAGGCCCCACTCGGGTTTGCTCAGAAAGACGCTCAGTATTGGGCGGGGAA
CATGGGAACAACGACTTTGGTACTATTTCTGTTTTGCCTCTTCGCGTTCCGCCCCTTCAAACCTTCCTAT
AAAAAGGATGAGCACACAACTGGGAGTTTAATGTAGCTTTTGTGATTGTGCTTGTTTCAAACACAAACGT
TTAAAAAAAAGAGACCAAAAATGGGGCCCTCTAAGGGCGAAGAATTGTTCACGGGAGTAGTCCCAATCTT
AGTCGAGCTTGACGGAGGTGAGTTTTATTATCGATTTTCGGGATTTTCTACTTGTAATTACCTTTTGTTT
TTAATAAGTTGCTTTTTTCCAGATGTTAATGGCCACAAGTTTTCCGTGTCTGGAGAAGGAGAAGGCGACG
CTACCTACGGTAAGCTGACCCTGAAGTTCATTTGCACTACTGGCAAGTTACCAGTACCATGGCCGACCCT
GGTGACAACATTTTGCTACGGGGTTCAATGCTTCTCCAGATACCCAGGTAGGTTTTCAGTTTCAATTTTT
GTTGCAACTACCTCAACTCTATGTTTTCAGATCATATGAAAAGACACGACTTTTTTAAATCCGCCATGCC
AGAGGGTTACGTTCAAGAACGTACCATTTTTTTTAAGGACGATGGTAACTACAAGACACGTGCGGAGGTT
AAATTTGAAGGCGATACTCTCGTGAACCGTATTGAGCTCAAGGTAAATTTTTCAAGCTTCTAAATTCCAA
AATAAACCATTTTAATTTCTTAATTCCAGGGAATCGATTTCAAGGAAGATGGAAACATTTTGGGCCACAA
GCTTGAATATAATTATAATAGTCATAATGTCTACATTATGGCCGACAAACAAAAAAACGGTATTAAGGTT
AACTTCAAGATTCGCCACAATATCGAAGATGGATCTGTCCAACTTGCTGACCACTACCAACAAAATACTC
CAATTGGAGATGGACCGGTTTTGCTTCCAGATAACCACTACCTTTCCACTCAGTCTGCCCTCTCTAAGGA
TCCGAATGAAAAACGTGACCATATGGTTCTTTTGGAGTTCGTTACCGCAGCAGGAATTACTCACGGAATG
GATGAACTGTACAAGCCCGGGTGATGGTCTCTGAGCTATGCAAAATCCTTTCAAGCATTCCCTTCTTCTC
TATCACTCTTCTTTCTTTTTGTCAAAAAATTCTCTCGCTAATTTATTTGCTTTTTTAATGTTATTATTTT
ATGACTTTTTATAGTCACTGAAAAGTTTGCATCTGAGTGAAGTGAATGCTATCAAAATGTGATTCTGATA
TCCAGGAAACGGAGAATCTGTGCGGCAATGTCTTATCATTTGAAACGCGCCGTATCGATGCTGACATCAT
GCGGCTCCCGTGTTAGTCGAGAAGATGGGTACGGGCCTTTATTCATCCAACACTCTACGGCTTCTTCAAG
AGCTAGTAGGGCACCCTGTAGTTGGAAAGGGATTATTTCGTATGGCGAGCCCATACCGTCTTTCTTGCGG
AAGCTTAACACGATAGGAAGTTGGATAGTTTCGAACGATGGTTCCATACGGAACGCTGTCTCAAGGATGA
GTCTGACGGAGTGTAACTCGAAGGCTAGGTGGAGGCTCAGTGATGATAAGTCTGCGATGGTGGATGCATG
TGTCATGGTCATAGCTGTTTCCTGTGTGAAATTGTTATCCGCTCAGAGGGCACAATCCTATTCCGCGCTA
TCCGACAATCTCCAAGACATTAGGTGGAGTTCAGTTCGGCGTATGGCATATGTCGCTGGAAAGAACATGT
GAGCAAAAGGCCAGCAAAAGGCCAGGAACCGTAAAAAGGCCGCGTTGCTGGCGTTTTTCCATAGGCTCCG
CCCCCCTGACGAGCATCACAAAAATCGACGCTCAAGTCAGAGGTGGCGAAACCCGACAGGACTATAAAGA
TACCAGGCGTTTCCCCCTGGAAGCTCCCTCGTGCGCTCTCCTGTTCCGACCCTGCCGCTTACCGGATACC
TGTCCGCCTTTCTCCCTTCGGGAAGCGTGGCGCTTTCTCATAGCTCACGCTGTAGGTATCTCAGTTCGGT
GTAGGTCGTTCGCTCCAAGCTGGGCTGTGTGCACGAACCCCCCGTTCAGCCCGACCGCTGCGCCTTATCC
GGTAACTATCGTCTTGAGTCCAACCCGGTAAGACACGACTTATCGCCACTGGCAGCAGCCACTGGTAACA
GGATTAGCAGAGCGAGGTATGTAGGCGGTGCTACAGAGTTCTTGAAGTGGTGGCCTAACTACGGCTACAC
TAGAAGAACAGTATTTGGTATCTGCGCTCTGCTGAAGCCAGTTACCTTCGGAAAAAGAGTTGGTAGCTCT
TGATCCGGCAAACAAACCACCGCTGGTAGCGGTGGTTTTTTTGTTTGCAAGCAGCAGATTACGCGCAGAA
AAAAAGGATCTCAAGAAGATCCTTTGATCTTTTCTACGGGGTCTGACGCTCTATTCAACAAAGCCGCCGT
CCCGTCAAGTCAGCGTAAATGGGTAGGGGGCTTCAAATCGTCCTCGTGATACCAATTCGGAGCCTGCTTT
TTTGTACAAACTTGTTGATAATGGCAATTCAAGGATCTTCACCTAGATCCTTTTAAATTAAAAATGAAGT
TTTAAATCAATCTAAAGTATATATGAGTAAACTTGGTCTGACAGTTACCAATGCTTAATCAGTGAGGCAC
CTATCTCAGCGATCTGTCTATTTCGTTCATCCATAGTTGCCTGACTCCCCGTCGTGTAGATAACTACGAT
ACGGGAGGGCTTACCATCTGGCCCCAGTGCTGCAATGATACCGCGAGAGCCACGCTCACCGGCTCCAGAT
TTATCAGCAATAAACCAGCCAGCCGGAAGGGCCGAGCGCAGAAGTGGTCCTGCAACTTTATCCGCCTCCA
TCCAGTCTATTAATTGTTGCCGGGAAGCTAGAGTAAGTAGTTCGCCAGTTAATAGTTTGCGCAACGTTGT
TGCCATTGCTACAGGCATCGTGGTGTCACGCTCGTCGTTTGGTATGGCTTCATTCAGCTCCGGTTCCCAA
CGATCAAGGCGAGTTACATGATCCCCCATGTTGTGCAAAAAAGCGGTTAGCTCCTTCGGTCCTCCGATCG
TTGTCAGAAGTAAGTTGGCCGCAGTGTTATCACTCATGGTTATGGCAGCACTGCATAATTCTCTTACTGT
CATGCCATCCGTAAGATGCTTTTCTGTGACTGGTGAGTACTCAACCAAGTCATTCTGAGAATAGTGTATG
CGGCGACCGAGTTGCTCTTGCCCGGCGTCAATACGGGATAATACCGCGCCACATAGCAGAACTTTAAAAG
TGCTCATCATTGGAAAACGTTCTTCGGGGCGAAAACTCTCAAGGATCTTACCGCTGTTGAGATCCAGTTC
GATGTAACCCACTCGTGCACCCAACTGATCTTCAGCATCTTTTACTTTCACCAGCGTTTCTGGGTGAGCA
AAAACAGGAAGGCAAAATGCCGCAAAAAAGGGAATAAGGGCGACACGGAAATGTTGAATACTCATACTCT
TCCTTTTTCAATATTATTGAAGCATTTATCAGGGTTATTGTCTCATGAGCGGATACATATTTGAATGTAT
TTAGAAAAATAAACAAATAGGGGTTCCGCGCACATTTCCCCGAAAAGTGCCAGATACCTGAAACAAAACC
CATCGTACGGCCAAGGAAGTCTCCAATAACTGTGATCCACCACAAGCGCCAGGGTTTTCCCAGTCACGAC
GTTGTAAAACGACGGCCAGTCATGCATAATCCGCACGCATCTGGAATAAGGAAGTGCCATTCCGCCTGAC
CTAAGTGCTTTTCGAGATCGCCAAACCGGAGAACGATCAGGAGAATGATGAGTCGCCACAGGAGTCGGCA
AGATACGTGCGTTATAGATTTGCTCCAAACTTTTTGAAACTCAAAACGGTCGGAGCAACTGTGGAATTCA
AAGTAGGAGACATCCCAATCCATCATTTCCGAATGATCGAACGTCACTTCTTCAAAGATCGCCTTCTGAA
GTGTTTTGACTTTGAATTCGGATTCTGTATTCCGAATTCACGAAACAACTGTGAACATATCTATGAGTTC
CCTCAACTCTCTCAACAACTCAGTGAGTCATTATTCTAAAAAGTACAATTCAAAAGACTAATCTCTTTTT
CAGTGGACGACATGATCAACAATCCAAACGAGACTCGTTCTGACAGCTTCTATTTCGTCGATAACAAACT
CGTCATGCACAACAAAGCCGACTACTCATATGATGCATAAATCTTCATTGTTGAGTTTATCTTGTTGATT
TTTGAATAAATTATCAACTCTTTACTTTTTAATGGGTTATGAAATAAATAAACATTGAAAACTGATAAAC
AACGTTCATCTCTATAACTTCGTATAGCATACATTATACGAAG
Features (pLannotate 1.2.2; 10 found; start..end, strand, type, name):
    450..746     +  CDS            cEGFP (fragment): cEGFP is a basic (constitutively fluorescent) green fluorescent protein published in 2008, derived from Aequorea victoria.
    788..1345    +  CDS            Q80R (fragment): Q80R is a fluorescent protein, derived from Aequorea victoria.
   1368..1537    +  terminator     tbb-2 terminator (fragment): tbb-2; transcription terminator for the C. elegans tubulin beta-2 gene
   2086..2674    -  rep_origin     ori: high-copy-number ColE1/pMB1/pBR322/pUC origin of replication
   2791..2815    -  protein_bind   attB1: mutant version of attB; recombination site for the Gateway® BP reaction BP Clonase™
   2915..3775    -  CDS            AmpR: β-lactamase; bla; confers resistance to ampicillin, carbenicillin, and related antibiotics
   3776..3880    -  promoter       AmpR promoter: bla
   3967..4010    -  CDS            lacZα (fragment): LacZα fragment of β-galactosidase; lacZ fragment
   4065..4517    +  CDS            unc-119 (fragment): UN119_CAEEL - Experimental evidence at protein level: Swiss-Prot protein existence level 1. Myristoyl-binding protein that acts as a cargo adapter: specifically binds the myristoyl moiety of a subset of N-terminally myristoylated proteins and is required for their localization. Plays a key role in ciliary membrane localization of proteins. Required for the establishment or function of the nervous system. From Caenorhabditis elegans.
   4634..4       +  protein_bind   loxP (across the origin): Cre-mediated recombination occurs in the 8-bp core sequence (GCATACAT). Cre recombinase
