[The description below was written by a language model from this plasmid's Addgene catalogue record and pLannotate feature annotations shown in this document.]
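Description:
pSAH82 is a C. elegans expression plasmid built on the commercial Twist Amp High cloning backbone. It is propagated in E. coli as a high-copy plasmid through a ColE1/pUC-type origin and selected with ampicillin via the β-lactamase gene and its native promoter. The sequenced record is 4,663 nt. The payload is a compact three-part "BioPart" cassette: a promoter taken from the zig-2 gene, used here to drive expression in the PVT neuron, followed by a gfp coding region and the 3′ UTR/terminator of the tubulin gene tbb-2.

The automated annotation detects the gfp as two separate Aequorea victoria GFP-derived fragments with a short gap between them. This would be consistent with an intron-interrupted worm-optimised gfp, though the record does not say so. The zig-2 promoter itself is not annotated, but presumably lies upstream of the gfp hits. A partial tbb-2 terminator follows directly after the reporter. The table also reports an unc-119 fragment, a loxP site spanning the sequence origin, an attB1-like site and a short lacZα remnant. The record does not explain their roles; the partial unc-119 match and the loxP site may relate to the stated compatibility with MosTI single-copy insertion, but this is an inference.

According to the depositor, the plasmid can be used to mark PVT neurons with GFP. It can also serve as a modular scaffold for cell-specific transgene expression, with genes of interest made as N- or C-terminal GFP fusions or left untagged. Delivery can be through MosTI single-copy integration or extrachromosomal arrays.
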