Addgene plasmid #200356: pSAH82 - [PVTp | gfp | tbb-2 UTR]
Purpose: gfp BioPart for PVT neurons. (1) Mark neurons or (2) cell-specific expression of transgenes (N or C-terminal fusions, or untagged). Compatible with single-copy insertion (MosTI) or arrays.
Depositing lab: Christian Froekjaer-Jensen. Depositing organization: King Abdullah University of Science and Technology (KAUST).
Backbone
  Vector backbone: Twist Amp High
  Backbone manufacturer: Twist Biosciences
  Vector type: Worm Expression
Growth in bacteria
  Bacterial resistance: Ampicillin, 100 μg/mL
  Growth temperature: 37°C
  Growth strain: DH5alpha
  Copy number: High Copy
Gene/Insert
  Gene/Insert name: [PVTp | gfp | tbb-2 UTR]
  Species: C. elegans (nematode)
  Promoter: WBGene00006979, zig-2
  Cloning method: Restriction Enzyme; 5′ cloning site Unknown (unknown if destroyed)
Terms and licenses: Academic/Nonprofit Terms; Industry Terms: Not Available to Industry
Depositor comments: See www.wormbuilder.org/BioParts for more information.
How to cite: pSAH82 - [PVTp | gfp | tbb-2 UTR] was a gift from Christian Froekjaer-Jensen (Addgene plasmid # 200356 ; http://n2t.net/addgene:200356 ; RRID:Addgene_200356)
